>Addgene plasmid #177411 | mCerulean3-BclXL-ActA-s2193 | addgene full sequence | sequence record 347943 | Addgene NGS Result
CTTCGAACTCGAGGCTAGCTGGCCAGACATGATAAGATACATTGATGAGTTTGGACAAACCACAACTAGA
ATGCAGTGAAAAAAATGCTTTATTTGTGAAATTTGTGATGCTATTGCTTTATTTGTAACCATTATAAGCT
GCAATAAACAAGTTAACAACAACAATTGCATTCATTTTATGTTTCAGGTTCAGGGGGAGGTGTGGGAGGT
TTTTTAAAGCAAGTAAAACCTCTACAAATGTGGTATGGAAATGTTAATTAACTAGCCATGACCAAAATCC
CTTAACGTGAGTTTTCGTTCCACTGAGCGTCAGACCCCGTAGAAAAGATCAAAGGATCTTCTTGAGATCC
TTTTTTTCTGCGCGTAATCTGCTGCTTGCAAACAAAAAAACCACCGCTACCAGCGGTGGTTTGTTTGCCG
GATCAAGAGCTACCAACTCTTTTTCCGAAGGTAACTGGCTTCAGCAGAGCGCAGATACCAAATACTGTTC
TTCTAGTGTAGCCGTAGTTAGGCCACCACTTCAAGAACTCTGTAGCACCGCCTACATACCTCGCTCTGCT
AATCCTGTTACCAGTGGCTGCTGCCAGTGGCGATAAGTCGTGTCTTACCGGGTTGGACTCAAGACGATAG
TTACCGGATAAGGCGCAGCGGTCGGGCTGAACGGGGGTTCGTGCACACAGCCCAGCTTGGAGCGAACGAC
CTACACCGAACTGAGATACCTACAGCGTGAGCTATGAGAAAGCGCCACGCTTCCCGAAGGGAGAAAGGCG
GACAGGTATCCGGTAAGCGGCAGGGTCGGAACAGGAGAGCGCACGAGGGAGCTTCCAGGGGGAAACGCCT
GGTATCTTTATAGTCCTGTCGGGTTTCGCCACCTCTGACTTGAGCGTCGATTTTTGTGATGCTCGTCAGG
GGGGCGGAGCCTATGGAAAAACGCCAGCAACGCGGCCTTTTTACGGTTCCTGGCCTTTTGCTGGCCTTTT
GCTCACATGTTCTTAATTAACCTGCAGGGCCTGAAATAACCTCTGAAAGAGGAACTTGGTTAGGTACCTT
CTGAGGCTGAAAGAACCAGCTGTGGAATGTGTGTCAGTTAGGGTGTGGAAAGTCCCCAGGCTCCCCAGCA
GGCAGAAGTATGCAAAGCATGCATCTCAATTAGTCAGCAACCAGGTGTGGAAAGTCCCCAGGCTCCCCAG
CAGGCAGAAGTATGCAAAGCATGCATCTCAATTAGTCAGCAACCATAGTCCCACTAGTTCCGCCAGAGCG
CGCGAGGGCCTCCAGCGGCCGCCCCTCCCCCACAGCAGGGGCGGGGTCCCGCGCCCACCGGAAGGAGCGG
GCTCGGGGCGGGCGGCGCTGATTGGCCGGGGCGGGCCTGACGCCGACGCGGCTATAAGAGACCACAAGCG
ACCCGCAGGGCCAGACGTTCTTCGCCGAAGCTTGCCGTCAGAACGCAGGTGAGGGGCGGGTGTGGCTTCC
GCGGGCCGCCGAGCTGGAGGTCCTGCTCCGAGCGGGCCGGGCCCCGCTGTCGTCGGCGGGGATTAGCTGC
GAGCATTCCCGCTTCGAGTTGCGGGCGGCGCGGGAGGCAGAGTGCGAGGCCTAGCGGCAACCCCGTAGCC
TCGCCTCGTGTCCGGCTTGAGGCCTAGCGTGGTGTCCGCGCCGCCGCCGCGTGCTACTCCGGCCGCACTC
TGGTCTTTTTTTTTTTTGTTGTTGTTGCCCTGCTGCCTTCGATTGCCGTTCAGCAATAGGGGCTAACAAA
GGGAGGGTGCGGGGCTTGCTCGCCCGGAGCCCGGAGAGGTCATGGTTGGGGAGGAATGGAGGGACAGGAG
TGGCGGCTGGGGCCCGCCCGCCTTCGGAGCACATGTCCGACGCCACCTGGATGGGGCGAGGCCTGGGGTT
TTTCCCGAAGCAACCAGGCTGGGGTTAGCGTGCCGAGGCCATGTGGCCCCAGCACCCGGCACGATCTGGC
TTGGCGGCGCCGCGTTGCCCTGCCTCCCTAACTAGGGTGAGGCCATCCCGTCCGGCACCAGTTGCGTGCG
TGGAAAGATGGCCGCTCCCGGGCCCTGTTGCAAGGAGCTCAAAATGGAGGACGCGGCAGCCCGGTGGAGC
GGGCGGGTGAGTCACCCACACAAAGGAAGAGGGCCTGGTCCCTCACCGGCTGCTGCTTCCTGTGACCCCG
TGGTCCTATCGGCCGCAATAGTCACCTCGGGCTTTTGAGCACGGCTAGTCGCGGCGGGGGGAGGGGATGT
AATGGCGTTGGAGTTTGTTCACATTTGGTGGGTGGAGACTAGTCAGGCCAGCCTGGCGCTGGAAGTCATT
TTTGGAATTTGTCCCCTTGAGTTTTGAGCGGAGCTAATTCAAAGCAACCGGTCGCCACCATGGTGAGCAA
GGGCGAGGAGCTGTTCACCGGGGTGGTGCCCATCCTGGTCGAGCTGGACGGCGACGTAAACGGCCACAAG
TTCAGCGTGTCCGGCGAGGGCGAGGGCGATGCCACCTACGGCAAGCTGACCCTGAAGTTCATCTGCACCA
CCGGCAAGCTGCCCGTGCCCTGGCCCACCCTCGTGACCACCCTGAGCTGGGGCGTGCAGTGCTTCGCCCG
CTACCCCGACCACATGAAGCAGCACGACTTCTTCAAGTCCGCCATGCCCGAAGGCTACGTCCAGGAGCGC
ACCATCTTCTTCAAGGACGACGGCAACTACAAGACCCGCGCCGAGGTGAAGTTCGAGGGCGACACCCTGG
TGAACCGCATCGAGCTGAAGGGCATCGACTTCAAGGAGGACGGCAACATCCTGGGGCACAAGCTGGAGTA
CAACGCCATCCACGGCAACGTCTATATCACCGCCGACAAGCAGAAGAACGGCATCAAGGCCAACTTCGGC
CTCAACTGCAACATCGAGGACGGCAGCGTGCAGCTCGCCGACCACTACCAGCAGAACACCCCCATCGGCG
ACGGCCCCGTGCTGCTGCCCGACAACCACTACCTGAGCACCCAGTCCAAGCTGAGCAAAGACCCCAACGA
GAAGCGCGATCACATGGTCCTGCTGGAGTTCGTGACCGCCGCCGGGATCACTCTCGGCATGGACGAGCTG
TACAAGTCCGGACTCAGATCCACGCGTATGAGCCAAAGCAACCGGGAGCTGGTGGTTGACTTTCTCTCCT
ACAAGCTTTCCCAGAAAGGATACAGCTGGAGTCAGTTTAGTGATGTGGAAGAGAACAGGACTGAGGCCCC
AGAAGGGACTGAATCGGAGATGGAGACCCCCAGTGCCATCAATGGCAACCCATCCTGGCACCTGGCAGAC
AGCCCCGCGGTGAATGGAGCCACTGGCCACAGCAGCAGTTTGGATGCCCGGGAGGTGATCCCCATGGCAG
CAGTAAAGCAAGCGCTGAGGGAGGCAGGCGACGAGTTTGAACTGCGGTACCGGCGGGCATTCAGTGACCT
GACATCCCAGCTCCACATCACCCCAGGGACAGCATATCAGAGCTTTGAACAGGTAGTGAATGAACTCTTC
CGGGATGGGGTAAACTGGGGTCGCATTGTGGCCTTTTTCTCCTTCGGCGGGGCACTGTGCGTGGAAAGCG
TAGACAAGGAGATGCAGGTATTGGTGAGTCGGATCGCAGCTTGGATGGCCACTTACCTGAATGACCACCT
AGAGCCTTGGATCCAGGAGAACGGCGGCTGGGATACTTTTGTGGAACTCTATGGGAACAATGCAGCAGCC
GAGAGCCGAAAGGGCCAGGAACGCTTCCTTAAGCTGATTCTCGCCATGCTGGCAATTGGGGTGTTCTCCC
TCGGCGCCTTCATTAAGATCATTCAGCTCCGGAAGAACAATTAGTCGACCCTAGGAGCAGGTTTCCCCAA
TGACACAAAACGTGCAACTTGAAACTCCGCCTGGTCTTTCCAGGTCTAGAGGGGTAACACTTTGTACTGC
GTTTGGCTCCACGCTCGATCCACTGGCGAGTGTTAGTAACAGCACTGTTGCTTCGTAGCGGAGCATGACG
GCCGTGGGAACTCCTCCTTGGTAACAAGGACCCACGGGGCCAAAAGCCACGCCCACACGGGCCCGTCATG
TGTGCAACCCCAGCACGGCGACTTTACTGCGAAACCCACTTTAAAGTGACATTGAAACTGGTACCCACAC
ACTGGTGACAGGCTAAGGATGCCCTTCAGGTACCCCGAGGTAACACGCGACACTCGGGATCTGAGAAGGG
GACTGGGGCTTCTATAAAAGCGCTCGGTTTAAAAAGCTTCTATGCCTGAATAGGTGACCGGAGGTCGGCA
CCTTTCCTTTGCAATTACTGACCCTATGAATACAACTGACTGTTTGACAATTAATCATCGGCATAGTATA
TCGGCATAGTATAATACGACTCACTATAGGAGGGCCACCATGAAGACCTTCAACATCTCTCAGCAGGATC
TGGAGCTGGTGGAGGTCGCCACTGAGAAGATCACCATGCTCTATGAGGACAACAAGCACCATGTCGGGGC
GGCCATCAGGACCAAGACTGGGGAGATCATCTCTGCTGTCCACATTGAGGCCTACATTGGCAGGGTCACT
GTCTGTGCTGAAGCCATTGCCATTGGGTCTGCTGTGAGCAACGGGCAGAAGGACTTTGACACCATTGTGG
CTGTCAGGCACCCCTACTCTGATGAGGTGGACAGATCCATCAGGGTGGTCAGCCCCTGTGGCATGTGCAG
AGAGCTCATCTCTGACTATGCTCCTGACTGCTTTGTGCTCATTGAGATGAATGGCAAGCTGGTCAAAACC
ACCATTGAGGAACTCATCCCCCTCAAGTACACCAGGAACTAAACCTGAATT
Features (pLannotate 1.2.2; 11 found; start..end, strand, type, name):
     33..154     -  polyA_signal   SV40 poly(A) signal: SV40 polyadenylation signal
    177..248     -  CDS            large T antigen (fragment): large T antigen from SV40 (simian virus 40)
    342..929     +  rep_origin     ori: high-copy-number ColE1/pMB1/pBR322/pUC origin of replication
   1051..1242    +  promoter       SV40 promoter (fragment): SV40 enhancer and early promoter
   1449..2350    +  intron         mEF-1α intron: intron upstream of the start codon of mouse EF-1α
   2370..3086    +  CDS            mCerulean3: mCerulean3 is a basic (constitutively fluorescent) cyan fluorescent protein published in 2011, derived from Aequorea victoria. It is reported to be a somewhat slowly-maturing monomer with very low acid sensitivity.
   3108..3788    +  CDS            BCL2L1: B2CL1_HUMAN - Also known as BCL2L, BCLX. Experimental evidence at protein level: Swiss-Prot protein existence level 1. Isoform Bcl-X(S) promotes apoptosis. From Homo sapiens (Human).
   3836..4280    +  misc_feature   FMDV IRES: internal ribosome entry site (IRES) of the foot-and-mouth disease virus
   4314..4332    +  promoter       tac promoter (fragment): strong E. coli promoter; hybrid between the trp and lac UV5 promoters
   4352..4370    +  promoter       T7 promoter: promoter for bacteriophage T7 RNA polymerase
   4380..4799    +  CDS            bsr: BSR_BACCE - Experimental evidence at protein level: Swiss-Prot protein existence level 1. Catalyzes the deamination of the cytosine moiety of the antibiotics blasticidin S, cytomycin and acetylblasticidin S. From Bacillus cereus.
