[The description below was written by a language model from this plasmid's Addgene catalogue record and pLannotate feature annotations shown in this document.]
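Description:
mCerulean3-BclXL-ActA-s2193 is a compact (about 4.8 kb) mammalian expression plasmid built on the s2193 backbone. It drives production of a cyan fluorescent fusion of a retargeted human anti-apoptotic protein. The insert is Bcl-XL-ActA, a chimera in which the native membrane-binding region of Bcl-XL (BCL2L1) is replaced by the ActA targeting sequence, which directs the protein to mitochondria. mCerulean3, a monomeric cyan fluorescent protein derived from Aequorea victoria, is fused to the N-terminus through a short flexible seven-residue linker. The catalogue entry names a human ferritin promoter. The automated annotation does not label that element, but it does detect an SV40 enhancer/early promoter fragment and a mouse EF-1α intron directly upstream of the fluorescent protein coding sequence, which suggests a composite promoter arrangement.

Downstream of the fusion gene, a foot-and-mouth disease virus IRES is followed by the bsr blasticidin S deaminase gene. The fusion protein and the resistance marker are therefore apparently translated from one bicistronic transcript, which ends at an SV40 polyadenylation signal, so blasticidin selection in mammalian cells is linked to expression of the fusion. Short bacterial promoter elements (a tac fragment and a T7 promoter) sit just ahead of bsr, which would explain why blasticidin is also the selection used in E. coli. No separate bacterial resistance gene is annotated. Replication relies on a ColE1/pUC-type origin; the annotation calls this origin high copy, whereas the depositor lists the plasmid as low copy.

The plasmid is intended for transfection to express and visualise mitochondria-restricted Bcl-XL. The record does not detail specific applications beyond this expression.
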