Addgene plasmid #177411: mCerulean3-BclXL-ActA-s2193
Purpose: To express mCerulean3 fused to the N-terminus of the Bcl-2 family chimera protein, Bcl-XL-ActA: Bcl-XL with its membrane binding region swapped for ActA (mitochondrial targeting sequence).
Depositing lab: David Andrews. Depositing organization: Sunnybrook Research Institute.
Backbone
  Vector backbone: s2193
  Vector type: Mammalian Expression
  Selectable markers: Blasticidin
Growth in bacteria
  Bacterial resistance: Blasticidin, 100 μg/mL
  Growth temperature: 37°C
  Growth strain: DH5alpha
  Copy number: Low Copy
Gene/Insert
  Gene/Insert name: Bcl-XL-ActA, BclX-acta (alt name: CBclXL-ActA, CBcl-XL-ActA, mCerulean3-Bcl-XL-ActA, mCer3-BclXL-ActA)
  Species: H. sapiens (human)
  Promoter: Human ferritin
  Tag / fusion protein: mCerulean3 (N terminal on insert)
  Cloning method: Restriction Enzyme
  Sequencing primers: 5′ CCTTGAGTTTTGAGCGGAGCTAA; 3′ TTACCCCTCTAGACCTGGAAAG
Resource information
  A portion of this plasmid was derived from a plasmid made by: See Pubmed ID: 16928273 for description of chimera Bcl-XL-ActA (aka BclX-acta). mCerulean3 sequence received from Mark Rizzo PMID: 21479270.
Terms and licenses: Academic/Nonprofit Terms; Industry Terms: Not Available to Industry
Depositor comments: Transfection of this plasmid will express mCerulean3-fused to the N-terminus of Bcl-XL-ActA. There is a flexible, 7 aa linker "SGLRSTR", between mCerulean3 and
How to cite: mCerulean3-BclXL-ActA-s2193 was a gift from David Andrews (Addgene plasmid # 177411 ; http://n2t.net/addgene:177411 ; RRID:Addgene_177411)
